>Addgene plasmid #114001 | pOGG083 | addgene full sequence | sequence record 223077 | Addgene NGS Result
ATGGTCCGTCCTGTAGAAACCCCAACCCGTGAAATCAAAAAACTCGACGGCCTGTGGGCATTCAGTCTGG
ATCGCGAAAACTGTGGAATTGATCAGCGTTGGTGGGAAAGCGCGTTACAAGAAAGCCGGGCAATTGCTGT
GCCAGGCAGTTTTAACGATCAGTTCGCCGATGCAGATATTCGTAATTATGCGGGCAACGTCCGGTATCAG
CGCGAAGTCTTTATACCGAAAGGTTGGGCAGGCCAGCGTATCGTGCTGCGTTTCGATGCGGTCACTCATT
ACGGCAAAGTGTGGGTCAATAATCAGGAAGTGATGGAGCATCAGGGCGGCTATACGCCATTTGAAGCCGA
TGTCACGCCGTATGTTATTGCCGGGAAAAGTGTACGTATCACCGTTTGTGTGAACAACGAACTGAACTGG
CAGACTATCCCGCCGGGAATGGTGATTACCGACGAAAACGGCAAGAAAAAGCAGTCTTACTTCCATGATT
TCTTTAACTATGCCGGAATCCATCGCAGCGTAATGCTCTACACCACGCCGAACACCTGGGTGGACGATAT
CACCGTGGTGACGCATGTCGCGCAAGACTGTAACCACGCGTCTGTTGACTGGCAGGTGGTGGCCAATGGT
GATGTCAGCGTTGAACTGCGTGATGCGGATCAACAGGTGGTTGCAACTGGACAAGGCACTAGCGGGACTT
TGCAAGTGGTGAATCCGCACCTCTGGCAACCGGGTGAAGGTTATCTCTATGAACTGTGCGTCACAGCCAA
AAGCCAGACAGAGTGTGATATCTACCCGCTTCGCGTCGGCATCCGGTCAGTGGCAGTGAAGGGCGAACAG
TTCCTGATTAACCACAAACCGTTCTACTTTACTGGCTTTGGTCGTCATGAAGATGCGGACTTGCGTGGCA
AAGGATTCGATAACGTGCTGATGGTGCACGACCACGCATTAATGGACTGGATTGGGGCCAACTCCTACCG
TACCTCGCATTACCCTTACGCTGAAGAGATGCTCGACTGGGCAGATGAACATGGCATCGTGGTGATTGAT
GAAACTGCTGCTGTCGGCTTTAACCTCTCTTTAGGCATTGGTTTCGAAGCGGGCAACAAGCCGAAAGAAC
TGTACAGCGAAGAGGCAGTCAACGGGGAAACTCAGCAAGCGCACTTACAGGCGATTAAAGAGCTGATAGC
GCGTGACAAAAACCACCCAAGCGTGGTGATGTGGAGTATTGCCAACGAACCGGATACCCGTCCGCAAGGT
GCACGGGAATATTTCGCGCCACTGGCGGAAGCAACGCGTAAACTCGACCCGACGCGTCCGATCACCTGCG
TCAATGTAATGTTCTGCGACGCTCACACCGATACCATCAGCGATCTCTTTGATGTGCTGTGCCTGAACCG
TTATTACGGATGGTATGTCCAAAGCGGCGATTTGGAAACGGCAGAGAAGGTACTGGAAAAAGAACTTCTG
GCCTGGCAGGAGAAACTGCATCAGCCGATTATCATCACCGAATACGGCGTGGATACGTTAGCCGGGCTGC
ACTCAATGTACACCGACATGTGGAGTGAAGAGTATCAGTGTGCATGGCTGGATATGTATCACCGCGTCTT
TGATCGCGTCAGCGCCGTCGTCGGTGAACAGGTATGGAATTTCGCCGATTTTGCGACCTCGCAAGGCATA
TTGCGCGTTGGCGGTAACAAGAAAGGGATCTTCACTCGCGACCGCAAACCGAAGTCGGCGGCTTTTCTGC
TGCAAAAACGCTGGACTGGCATGAACTTCGGTGAAAAACCGCAGCAGGGAGGCAAACAATGAGCTTTGAG
ACCACGAAGTGGCTCTTCAGTGGACGAAAGGGCCTCGTGATACGCCTATTTTTATAGGTTAATGTCATGA
TAATAATGGTTTCTTAGACGTCAGGTGGCACTTTTCGGGGAAATGTGCGCGGAACCCCTATTTGTTTATT
TTTCTAAATACATTCAAATATGTATCCGCTCATGAGACAATAACCCTGATAAATGCTTCAATAATATTGA
AAAAGGAAGAGTATGCGCTCACGCAACTGGTCCAGAACCTTGACCGAACGCAGCGGTGGTAACGGCGCAG
TGGCGGTTTTCATGGCTTGTTATGACTGTTTTTTTTTGGGGTACAGTCTATGCCTCGGGCATCCAAGCAG
CAAGCGCGTTACGCCGTGGGTCGATGTTTGATGTTATGGAGCAGCAACGATGTTACGCAGCAGGGCAGTC
GCCCTAAAACAAAGTTAAACATCATGAGGGAAGCGGTGATCGCCGAAGTATCGACTCAACTATCAGAGGT
AGTTGGCGTCATCGAGCGCCATCTCGAACCGACGTTGCTGGCCGTACATTTGTACGGCTCCGCAGTGGAT
GGCGGCCTGAAGCCACACAGCGATATTGATTTGCTGGTTACGGTGACCGTAAGGCTTGATGAAACAACGC
GGCGAGCTTTGATCAACGACCTTTTGGAAACTTCGGCTTCCCCTGGAGAGAGCGAGATTCTCCGCGCTGT
AGAAGTCACCATTGTTGTGCACGACGACATCATTCCGTGGCGTTATCCAGCTAAGCGCGAACTGCAATTT
GGAGAATGGCAGCGCAATGACATTCTTGCAGGTATCTTCGAGCCAGCCACGATCGACATTGATCTGGCTA
TCTTGCTGACAAAAGCAAGAGAACATAGCGTTGCCTTGGTAGGTCCAGCGGCGGAGGAACTCTTTGATCC
GGTTCCTGAACAGGATCTATTTGAGGCGCTAAATGAAACCTTAACGCTATGGAACTCGCCGCCCGACTGG
GCTGGCGATGAGCGAAATGTAGTGCTTACGTTGTCCCGCATTTGGTACAGCGCAGTAACCGGCAAAATCG
CGCCGAAGGATGTCGCTGCCGACTGGGCAATGGAGCGCCTGCCGGCCCAGTATCAGCCCGTCATACTTGA
AGCTAGACAGGCTTATCTTGGACAAGAAGAAGATCGCTTGGCCTCGCGCGCAGATCAGTTGGAAGAATTT
GTCCATTACGTAAAAGGCGAGATCACCAAGGTAGTCGGCAAATAACTGTCAGACCAAGTTTACTCATATA
TACTTTAGATTGATTTAAAACTTCATTTTTAATTTAAAAGGATCTAGGTGAAGATCCTTTTTGATAATCT
CATGACCAAAATCCCTTAACGTGAGTTTTCGTTCCACTGAGCGTCAGACCCCGTAGAAAAGATCAAAGGA
TCTTCTTGAGATCCTTTTTTTCTGCGCGTAATCTGCTGCTTGCAAACAAAAAAACCACCGCTACCAGCGG
TGGTTTGTTTGCCGGATCAAGAGCTACCAACTCTTTTTCCGAAGGTAACTGGCTTCAGCAGAGCGCAGAT
ACCAAATACTGTTCTTCTAGTGTAGCCGTAGTTAGGCCACCACTTCAAGAACTCTGTAGCACCGCCTACA
TACCTCGCTCTGCTAATCCTGTTACCAGTGGCTGCTGCCAGTGGCGATAAGTCGTGTCTTACCGGGTTGG
ACTCAAGACGATAGTTACCGGATAAGGCGCAGCGGTCGGGCTGAACGGGGGGTTCGTGCACACAGCCCAG
CTTGGAGCGAACGACCTACACCGAACTGAGATACCTACAGCGTGAGCTATGAGAAAGCGCCACGCTTCCC
GAAGGGAGAAAGGCGGACAGGTATCCGGTAAGCGGCAGGGTCGGAACAGGAGAGCGCACGAGGGAGCTTC
CAGGGGGAAACGCCTGGTATCTTTATAGTCCTGTCGGGTTTCGCCACCTCTGACTTGAGCGTCGATTTTT
GTGATGCTCGTCAGGGGGGCGGAGCCTATGGAAAAACGCCAGCAACGCGGCCTTTTTACGGTTCCTGGCC
TTTTGCTGGCCTTTTGCTCACATGTTCTTTCCTGCGTTATCCCCTGATTCTGTGGATAACCGTATTACCG
CCTTTGAGTGAGCTGATACCGCTCGCCGCAGCCGAACGACCGAGCGCAGCGAGTCAGTGAGCGAGGAAGC
GGAAGAGCGCCCAATACGCAAACCGCCTCTCCCCGCGCGTTGGCCGATTCATTAATCACTCTGTGGTCTC
AA
Features (pLannotate 1.2.2; 7 found; start..end, strand, type, name):
      7..1812    +  CDS            GUS: β-glucuronidase; uidA (or gusA) from E. coli
   1938..2042    +  promoter       AmpR promoter: bla
   2033..2113    -  CDS            int (fragment): INT2_ECOLX - Protein inferred from homology: Swiss-Prot protein existence level 3. Putative integrase believed to be involved in the insertion of antibiotic resistance genes into plasmids and transposons. From Escherichia coli.
   2201..2257    +  CDS            GmR (fragment): gentamycin acetyltransferase; aacC1; confers resistance to gentamycin
   2264..3052    +  CDS            aadA: S3AD_ECOLX - Experimental evidence at protein level: Swiss-Prot protein existence level 1. Mediates bacterial resistance to the antibiotics streptomycin and spectinomycin. From Escherichia coli.
   3226..3814    +  rep_origin     ori: high-copy-number ColE1/pMB1/pBR322/pUC origin of replication
   3997..4046    +  CDS            lacI (fragment): lac repressor; lacI; The lac repressor binds to the lac operator to inhibit transcription in E. coli. This inhibition can be relieved by adding lactose or isopropyl-β-D-thiogalactopyranoside (IPTG).
