[The description below was written by a language model from this plasmid's Addgene catalogue record and pLannotate feature annotations shown in this document.]
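Description:
pOGG083 (also recorded as pL0M-SC-gusA) is a level 0 part plasmid from the Bacterial Expression Vector Archive (BEVA), a toolkit for modular Golden Gate assembly of bacterial vectors. It is a small (about 4.1 kb) E. coli cloning plasmid built on a commercial gene-synthesis backbone. It replicates from a high-copy ColE1/pUC-type origin and is selected with spectinomycin through an aadA streptomycin/spectinomycin adenylyltransferase gene, which lies downstream of an annotated AmpR (bla) promoter. The short integrase, gentamicin acetyltransferase and lacI fragments picked up by the automated annotation look like remnants flanking the resistance cassette and backbone rather than functional genes.

The payload is an "SC" module carrying the gusA (uidA) coding sequence, about 1.8 kb, synthesised and domesticated for Golden Gate cloning, which normally means that internal type IIS restriction sites have been removed. The catalogue purpose calls it a beta-glucosidase reporter, but the insert name and the feature table identify the enzyme as β-glucuronidase (GUS), the widely used reporter detected with chromogenic or fluorogenic glucuronide substrates. No promoter, ribosome binding site or terminator is annotated next to the coding sequence, which is consistent with a promoterless part meant to be combined with separate regulatory modules during assembly. The record does not specify the type IIS enzyme or the fusion overhangs. The depositor notes a W68R substitution in GUS that is not known to affect function. The plasmid serves as a source of the gusA reporter module for building expression or reporter vectors within the BEVA system.
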