Addgene plasmid #114001: pOGG083
Purpose: SC module. Beta-glucosidase reporter
Depositing lab: Philip Poole. Depositing organization: University of Oxford. Publication: A Bacterial Expression Vector Archive (BEVA) for Flexible Modular Assembly of Golden Gate-Compatible Vectors. Geddes BA, Mendoza-Suarez MA, Poole PS. Front Microbiol. 2019 Jan 14;9:3345. doi: 10.3389/fmicb.2018.03345. eCollection 2018. PubMed 30692983.
Backbone
  Vector backbone: pL0M-SC-gusA
  Vector type: Bacterial Expression
Growth in bacteria
  Bacterial resistance: Spectinomycin, 50 μg/mL
  Growth temperature: 37°C
  Growth strain: DH5alpha
  Copy number: High Copy
Gene/Insert
  Gene/Insert name: gusA
  Species: Synthetic
  Mutation: Domesticated for Golden Gate cloning
  Cloning method: Unknown
Terms and licenses: Academic/Nonprofit Terms; Industry Terms: Not Available to Industry
Depositor comments: Note: Plasmid contains a W68R mutation in GUS. This mutation is not known to affect plasmid function. pL0M-SC-gusA. Backbone from Invitrogen for synthesised parts. Please visit https://www.biorxiv.org/content/early/2018/08/16/392423 for bioRxiv preprint.
How to cite: pOGG083 was a gift from Philip Poole (Addgene plasmid # 114001 ; http://n2t.net/addgene:114001 ; RRID:Addgene_114001)
